>Addgene plasmid #230669 | AiP1603 - pAAV-AiE2270m-minBG-SYFP2-WPRE3-BGHpA | addgene full sequence | sequence record 466272 | Addgene NGS Result
CTTGTCTGTAAGCGGATGCCGGGAGCAGACAAGCCCGTCAGGGCGCGTCAGCGGGTGTTGGCGGGTGTCG
GGGCTGGCTTAACTATGCGGCATCAGAGCAGATTGTACTGAGAGTGCACCATAAAATTGTAAACGTTAAT
ATTTTGTTAAAATTCGCGTTAAATTTTTGTTAAATCAGCTCATTTTTTAACCAATAGACCGAAATCGGCA
AAATCCCTTATAAATCAAAAGAATAGCCCGAGATAGAGT
[37 nt withheld, positions 250-286]
AAAGAACGTGGACTCCAACGTCAAAGG
[141 nt withheld, positions 314-454]
G
[46 nt withheld, positions 456-501]
A
[95 nt withheld, positions 503-597]
TATGCGGTGTGAAATACCGCACAGATGCGTAAGGAGAAAATACCGCATCAGGCGCCCCTGCAGGCAGCTG
CGCGCTCGCTCGCTCACTGAGGCCGCCCGGGCAAAGCCCGGGCGTCGGGCGACCTTTGGTCGCCCGGCCT
CAGTGAGCGAGCGAGCGCGCAGAGAGGGAGTGGCCAACTCCATCACTAGGGGTTCCTGCGGCCGCTCGGT
CCGCACGTGAGATCTCATGCCTGCTATTGTCTTCCCAATCCTCCCCCTTGCTGTCCTGCCCCACCCCACC
CCCCAGAATAGAATGACACCTACTCAGACAATGCGATGCAATTTCCTCATTTTATTAGGAAAGGACAGTG
GGAGTGGCACCTTCCAGGGTCAAGGAAGGCACGGGGGAGGGGCAAACAACAGATGGCTGGCAACTAGAAG
GCACAGTCGAAGATCTCTCGAGCCACGGAATTGTCAGTGCCCAACAGCCGAGCCCCTGTCCAGCAGCGGG
CAAGGCAGGCGGCGATGAGTTCCGCCGTGGCAAGAACTAACCAGGATTTATACAAGGAGGAGAAAATGAA
AGCCATACGGGAAGCAATAGCATGATACAAAGGCATTAAAGCAGCGTATCCACATAGCGTAAAAGGAGCA
ACATAGTTAAGAATACCAGTCAATCTTTCACAAATTTTGTAATCCAGAGGTTGATTATGATATCGAATTC
GCGGCCGCGGCGCGCCGTCGACTTACTTGTACAGCTCGTCCATGCCGAGAGTGATCCCGGCGGCGGTCAC
GAACTCCAGCAGGACCATGTGATCGCGCTTCTCGTTGGGGTCTTTGCTCAGCTTGGACTGGTAGCTCAGG
TAGTGGTTGTCGGGCAGCAGCACGGGGCCGTCGCCGATGGGGGTGTTCTGCTGGTAGTGGTCGGCGAGCT
GCACGCCGCCGTCCTCGATGTTGTGGCGGATCTTGAAGTTGGCCTTGATGCCGTTCTTCTGCTTGTCGGC
GGTGATATAGACGTTGTGGCTGTTGTAGTTGTACTCCAGCTTGTGCCCCAGGATGTTGCCGTCCTCCTTG
AAGTCGATGCCCTTCAGCTCGATGCGGTTCACCAGGGTGTCGCCCTCGAACTTCACCTCGGCGCGGGTCT
TGTAGTTGCCGTCGTCCTTGAAGAAGATGGTGCGCTCCTGGACGTAGCCTTCGGGCATGGCGGACTTGAA
GAAGTCGTGCTGCTTCATGTGGTCGGGGTAGCGGGCGAAGCACTGCACGCCGTAGCCCAGGGTGGTCACG
AGGGTGGGCCAGGGCACGGGCAGCTTGCCGGTGGTGCAGATCAGCTTCAGGGTCAGCTTGCCGTAGGTGG
CATCGCCCTCGCCCTCGCCGGACACGCTGAACTTGTGGCCGTTTACGTCGCCGTCCAGCTCGACCAGGAT
GGGCACCACCCCGGTGAACAGCTCCTCGCCCTTGCTCACCATGGTGGCGACCGGTAGCGCTAGCTTCGAA
AGATCTGGATCCCAGAAGCAAATGTAAGCAATAGATGGCTCTGCCCTGACTTTTATGCCCAGCCCGAGCT
CCGCCGGCGTGGAGGCCGGCCCGCTCCCCCAGAGGTCCTGGCCTCAATGCCTGGGACGGAGGATGCTGTC
CGCCGCCGCACTGCCCCGCTGGTTCTGGGGGCGGGTGAAGCTGGGTCCTGCCAGGCACAGCTGGAGAGGA
AGGGCCGGGCGGGAGGGGGGAAGAGGAGGGCTGAGAAGAGAAGGAGGGGTGGTGAGGCTTCCCAGCTTCG
AGCTGGGGAGGCAGGCTTGAGCTGCGCTGCAGGAGCCTGGACCAGTCCACCCGCCACCCGCCACCCCGCA
CAGAGGGACTCTGGCATTCTCGCCCCGGGGGCCCGCGCTGCGCCTCTCTCTTCCTTATCCGTCCGCCCTC
TCAATCCCGCCAAGTGCTGCGCCAAGGCCAAGTCTGCTCTCCTCCTGAACTTTCCCAGGACTCTAACCTA
CGGTTAGATTCCACCGCGGGGCTCCCGGACACCCGCTGCGGAAGCTGGGTTGGGGAGAGGGCGTGACCAC
AAGAGCTCAGGGGCCCCGAGCCAGCAGTGCTGAACCCGGGCTGGACAGAGCTTGCTTTCCTGCGTCCCCA
GAACATGAGTGCTGGGGAGGGCTTCTGCGCCGGCGATTATTACTCTTACAACGCGTGCGGCCGCAGGAAC
CCCTAGTGATGGAGTTGGCCACTCCCTCTCTGCGCGCTCGCTCGCTCACTGAGGCCGGGCGACCAAAGGT
CGCCCGACGCCCGGGCGGCCTCAGTGAGCGAGCGAGCGCGCAGCTGCCTGCAGGACATGTGAGCAAAAGG
CCAGCAAAAGGCCAGGAACCGTAAAAAGGCCGCGTTGCTGGCGTTTTTCCATAGGCTCCGCCCCCCTGAC
GAGCATCACAAAAATCGACGCTCAAGTCAGAGGTGGCGAAACCCGACAGGACTATAAAGATACCAGGCGT
TTCCCCCTGGAAGCTCCCTCGTGCGCTCTCCTGTTCCGACCCTGCCGCTTACCGGATACCTGTCCGCCTT
TCTCCCTTCGGGAAGCGTGGCGCTTTCTCATAGCTCACGCTGTAGGTATCTCAGTTCGGTGTAGGTCGTT
CGCTCCAAGCTGGGCTGTGTGCACGAACCCCCCGTTCAGCCCGACCGCTGCGCCTTATCCGGTAACTATC
GTCTTGAGTCCAACCCGGTAAGACACGACTTATCGCCACTGGCAGCAGCCACTGGTAACAGGATTAGCAG
AGCGAGGTATGTAGGCGGTGCTACAGAGTTCTTGAAGTGGTGGCCTAACTACGGCTACACTAGAAGAACA
GTATTTGGTATCTGCGCTCTGCTGAAGCCAGTTACCTTCGGAAAAAGAGTTGGTAGCTCTTGATCCGGCA
AACAAACCACCGCTGGTAGCGGTGGTTTTTTTGTTTGCAAGCAGCAGATTACGCGCAGAAAAAAAGGATC
TCAAGAAGATCCTTTGATCTTTTCTACGGGGTCTGACGCTCAGTGGAACGAAAACTCACGTTAAGGGATT
TTGGTCATGAGATTATCAAAAAGGATCTTCACCTAGATCCTTTTAAATTAAAAATGAAGTTTTAAATCAA
TCTAAAGTATATATGAGTAAACTTGGTCTGACAGTTACCAATGCTTAATCAGTGAGGCACCTATCTCAGC
GATCTGTCTATTTCGTTCATCCATAGTTGCCTGACTCCCCGTCGTGTAGATAACTACGATACGGGAGGGC
TTACCATCTGGCCCCAGTGCTGCAATGATACCGCGAGACCCACGCTCACCGGCTCCAGATTTATCAGCAA
TAAACCAGCCAGCCGGAAGGGCCGAGCGCAGAAGTGGTCCTGCAACTTTATCCGCCTCCATCCAGTCTAT
TAATTGTTGCCGGGAAGCTAGAGTAAGTAGTTCGCCAGTTAATAGTTTGCGCAACGTTGTTGCCATTGCT
ACAGGCATCGTGGTGTCACGCTCGTCGTTTGGTATGGCTTCATTCAGCTCCGGTTCCCAACGATCAAGGC
GAGTTACATGATCCCCCATGTTGTGCAAAAAAGCGGTTAGCTCCTTCGGTCCTCCGATCGTTGTCAGAAG
TAAGTTGGCCGCAGTGTTATCACTCATGGTTATGGCAGCACTGCATAATTCTCTTACTGTCATGCCATCC
GTAAGATGCTTTTCTGTGACTGGTGAGTACTCAACCAAGTCATTCTGAGAATAGTGTATGCGGCGACCGA
GTTGCTCTTGCCCGGCGTCAATACGGGATAATACCGCGCCACATAGCAGAACTTTAAAAGTGCTCATCAT
TGGAAAACGTTCTTCGGGGCGAAAACTCTCAAGGATCTTACCGCTGTTGAGATCCAGTTCGATGTAACCC
ACTCGTGCACCCAACTGATCTTCAGCATCTTTTACTTTCACCAGCGTTTCTGGGTGAGCAAAAACAGGAA
GGCAAAATGCCGCAAAAAAGGGAATAAGGGCGACACGGAAATGTTGAATACTCATACTCTTCCTTTTTCA
ATATTATTGAAGCATTTATCAGGGTTATTGTCTCATGAGCGGATACATATTTGAATGTATTTAGAAAAAT
AAACAAATAGGGGTTCCGCGCACATTTCCCCGAAAAGTGCCACCTGACGTCTAAGAAACCATTATTATCA
TGACATTAACCTATAAAAATAGGCGTATCACGAGGCCCTTTCGTCTCGCGCGTTTCGGTGATGACGGTGA
AAACCTCTGACACATGCAGCTCCCGGAGACGGTCACAG
Features (pLannotate 1.2.2; 14 found; start..end, strand, type, name):
     74..123     +  misc_feature   bom (fragment): basis of mobility region from pBR322
    124..579     -  rep_origin     f1 ori (sequence partly withheld): f1 bacteriophage origin of replication; arrow indicates direction of (+) strand synthesis
    598..649     +  misc_feature   bom (fragment): basis of mobility region from pBR322
    654..794     -  repeat_region  AAV2 ITR: inverted terminal repeat of adeno-associated virus serotype 2 inverted
    912..1023    -  polyA_signal   bGH poly(A) signal: bovine growth hormone polyadenylation signal
   1040..1120    -  misc_feature   WPRE (fragment): woodchuck hepatitis virus posttranscriptional regulatory element
   1126..1283    -  misc_feature   WPRE (fragment): woodchuck hepatitis virus posttranscriptional regulatory element
   1323..2039    -  CDS            SYFP2: SYFP2 is a basic (constitutively fluorescent) yellow fluorescent protein published in 2006, derived from Aequorea victoria. It is reported to be a very rapidly-maturing monomer with moderate acid sensitivity.
   2797..2824    -  repeat_region  AAV2 ITR (fragment): inverted terminal repeat of adeno-associated virus serotype 2 inverted
   2853..2880    -  repeat_region  AAV2 ITR (fragment): inverted terminal repeat of adeno-associated virus serotype 2 inverted
   2953..3541    -  rep_origin     ori: high-copy-number ColE1/pMB1/pBR322/pUC origin of replication
   3712..4572    -  CDS            AmpR: β-lactamase; bla; confers resistance to ampicillin, carbenicillin, and related antibiotics
   4573..4677    -  promoter       AmpR promoter: bla
   4772..4807    +  CDS            rop (fragment): Rop protein, which maintains plasmids at low copy number; rop
