[The description below was written by a language model from this plasmid's Addgene catalogue record and pLannotate feature annotations shown in this document.]
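Description:
AiP1603 - pAAV-AiE2270m-minBG-SYFP2-WPRE3-BGHpA is an adeno-associated virus transfer plasmid of about 4.8 kb built on a pAAV2 backbone, intended for packaging an enhancer-driven fluorescent reporter into recombinant AAV. In bacteria it is maintained as a high-copy plasmid through a ColE1/pUC-type origin and selected with ampicillin via the β-lactamase gene and its native promoter. An f1 phage origin and short remnants of the pBR322 bom and rop regions are also present in the backbone. The record lists a recombination-deficient style cloning strain, consistent with the usual need to keep the AAV2 inverted terminal repeats intact.

The payload lies between the AAV2 ITRs, which supply the signals for genome replication and encapsidation. One ITR is annotated in full, while the other is detected only as two short fragments. The cassette places the AiE2270m enhancer upstream of the minimal beta-globin promoter (minBG), which has little activity by itself and so lets the enhancer determine where transcription occurs. This drives SYFP2, a rapidly maturing monomeric yellow fluorescent protein derived from Aequorea victoria. It is followed by WPRE3, a shortened woodchuck hepatitis virus posttranscriptional element (annotated as two WPRE fragments) that boosts transcript expression while saving packaging space, and by the bovine growth hormone polyadenylation signal. The enhancer and minimal promoter are not annotated in the feature table, but an unannotated stretch between the SYFP2 coding sequence and the fragmentary ITR is where they would lie.

The construct belongs to a suite of enhancer AAVs developed for genetic access to cortical cell types, and is meant to label specific brain cell populations. The record does not state which population AiE2270m targets.
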