Addgene plasmid #230669: AiP1603 - pAAV-AiE2270m-minBG-SYFP2-WPRE3-BGHpA
Purpose: AiE2270m is an enhancer sequence, designed to drive AAV-mediated transgene expression in specific populations of brain cells
Depositing lab: Allen Institute for Brain Science & Bosiljka Tasic. Depositing organization: Allen Institute. Publication: A suite of enhancer AAVs and transgenic mouse lines for genetic access to cortical cell types. Ben-Simon Y, Hooper M, Narayan S, Daigle TL, Dwivedi D, Way SW, Oster A, Stafford DA, Mich JK, Taormina MJ, Martinez RA, Opitz-Araya X, Roth JR, Alexander JR, Allen S, Amster A, Arbuckle J, Ayala A, Baker PM, Bakken TE, Barcelli T, Barta S, Bendrick J, Bertagnolli D, Bielstein C, Bishwakarma P, Bowlus J, Boyer G, Brouner K, Casian B, Casper T, Chakka AB, Chakrabarty R, Chance RK, Chavan S, Clark M, Colbert K, Collman F, Daniel S, Departee M, DiValentin P, Donadio N, Dotson N, Egdorf T, Fliss T, Gabitto M, Garcia J, Gary A, Gasperini M, Gloe J, Goldy J, Gore BB, Graybuck L, Greisman N, Haeseleer F, Halterman C, Haradon Z, Hastings SD, Helback O, Ho W, Hockemeyer D, Huang C, Huff S, Hunker A, Johansen N, Jones D, Juneau Z, Kalmbach B, Kannan M, Khem S, Kussick E, Kutsal R, Larsen R, Lee C, Lee AY, Leibly M, Lenz GH, Li S, Liang E, Lusk N, Madigan Z, Malloy J, Malone J, McCue R, Melchor J, Mollenkopf T, Moosman S, Morin E, Newman D, Ng L, Ngo K, Omstead V, Otto S, Oyama A, Pena N, Pham T, Phillips E, Pom CA, Potekhina L, Ransford S, Ray PL, Rette D, Reynoldson C, Rimorin C, Rocha D, Ruiz A, Sanchez REA, Sawyer L, Sedeno-Cortes A, Sevigny JP, Shapovalova N, Shepard N, Shulga L, Sigler AR, Siverts L, Soliman S, Somasundaram S, Staats B, Stewart K, Szelenyi E, Tieu M, Trader C, Tran A, van Velthoven CTJ, Walker M, Wang Y, Weed N, Wirthlin M, Wood T, Wynalda B, Yao Z, Zhou T, Ariza J, Dee N, Reding M, Ronellenfitch K, Mufti S, Sunkin SM, Smith KA, Esposito L, Waters J, Thyagarajan B, Yao S, Lein ES, Zeng H, Levi BP, Ngai J, Ting JT, Tasic B. Cell. 2025 May 16:S0092-8674(25)00513-6. doi: 10.1016/j.cell.2025.05.002. PubMed 40403729.
Backbone
  Vector backbone: pAAV2
  Vector type: AAV
Growth in bacteria
  Bacterial resistance: Ampicillin, 100 μg/mL
  Growth temperature: 37°C
  Growth strain: NEB Stable
  Copy number: High Copy
Gene/Insert
  Gene/Insert name: SYFP2
  Species: Synthetic
  Promoter: minBG
  Cloning method: Gibson Cloning
Terms and licenses: Academic/Nonprofit Terms; Industry Terms: Not Available to Industry
How to cite: AiP1603 - pAAV-AiE2270m-minBG-SYFP2-WPRE3-BGHpA was a gift from Allen Institute for Brain Science & Bosiljka Tasic (Addgene plasmid # 230669 ; http://n2t.net/addgene:230669 ; RRID:Addgene_230669)
